Addgene plasmid #223313: pcDNA3.1_Zeo_NTRK2-CTEV-2HA
Purpose: constitutive expression of TrkB (NTRK2) -CTEV fusion
Depositing lab: Michael Wehr. Depositing organization: Systasy Bioscience GmbH. Publication: Polypharmacological profiling across protein target families and cellular pathways using the multiplexed cell-based assay platform safetyProfiler reveals efficacy, potency and side effects of drugs. Popovic L, Brankatschk B, Palladino G, Rossner MJ, Wehr MC. Biomed Pharmacother. 2024 Nov;180:117523. doi: 10.1016/j.biopha.2024.117523. Epub 2024 Oct 14. PubMed 39405910.
Backbone
  Vector backbone: pcDNA3.1
  Vector type: Mammalian Expression
Growth in bacteria
  Bacterial resistance: Ampicillin, 100 μg/mL
  Growth temperature: 37°C
  Growth strain: DH5alpha
  Copy number: High Copy
Gene/Insert
  Gene/Insert name: NTRK2 - CTEV
  Species: H. sapiens (human)
  Entrez Gene: NTRK2 (a.k.a. DEE58, EIEE58, GP145-TrkB, OBHD, TRKB, trk-B)
  Tag / fusion protein: 2xHA (C terminal on insert)
  Cloning method: Gateway Cloning
Terms and licenses: Academic/Nonprofit Terms; Industry Terms: Not Available to Industry
How to cite: pcDNA3.1_Zeo_NTRK2-CTEV-2HA was a gift from Michael Wehr (Addgene plasmid # 223313 ; http://n2t.net/addgene:223313 ; RRID:Addgene_223313)
