[The description below was written by a language model from this plasmid's Addgene catalogue record and pLannotate feature annotations shown in this document.]
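Description:
pcDNA3.1_Zeo_NTRK2-CTEV-2HA is a 7.9 kb mammalian expression plasmid built on the Zeocin-selectable version of pcDNA3.1. It is maintained in E. coli at high copy through a ColE1/pUC-type origin with ampicillin resistance (AmpR under its own bla promoter), and it also carries an f1 origin. For selection in mammalian cells, a BleoR (Sh ble) cassette conferring Zeocin resistance is driven by the SV40 enhancer/early promoter and ends in an SV40 poly(A) signal. An EM7 promoter upstream of the same gene allows it to be expressed in bacteria as well.

The payload is the human NTRK2 coding sequence, which encodes the receptor tyrosine kinase TrkB, the receptor for BDNF and neurotrophin-4. It was inserted by Gateway cloning, so it is flanked by attB1 and attB2 sites. Transcription is constitutive from the CMV immediate-early enhancer/promoter and terminates at the bGH poly(A) signal. A T7 promoter lies just upstream of the insert. Downstream of attB2, the reading frame continues into a fragment of TEV protease, which the construct name identifies as the C-terminal TEV fragment (CTEV), followed by a C-terminal 2xHA epitope tag for detection. The annotation tool labels this tag as a partial 3xHA match.

A receptor fused to half of a split TEV protease is typical of split-TEV complementation assays. In these assays, recruitment of a partner carrying the complementary N-terminal fragment restores protease activity and triggers a reporter readout. The record itself states only constitutive expression of the TrkB-CTEV fusion and links the plasmid to a multiplexed cell-based platform for profiling drug activity.
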