Features (pLannotate 1.2.2; 25 found; start..end, strand, type, name):
     28..80      -  misc_feature   bom (fragment): basis of mobility region from pBR322
    235..614     +  enhancer       CMV enhancer: human cytomegalovirus immediate early enhancer
    615..818     +  promoter       CMV promoter: human cytomegalovirus (CMV) immediate early promoter
    814..847     +  LTR            5' LTR (truncated) (fragment): truncated 5' long terminal repeat (LTR) from HIV-1
    863..881     +  promoter       T7 promoter: promoter for bacteriophage T7 RNA polymerase
    942..959     +  protein_bind   attB1 (fragment): mutant version of attB; core recombination site for the Gateway® BP reaction BP Clonase™
    968..3433    +  CDS            NTRK2: NTRK2_HUMAN - Also known as TRKB. Experimental evidence at protein level: Swiss-Prot protein existence level 1. Receptor tyrosine kinase involved in the development and the maturation of the central and the peripheral nervous systems through regulation of neuron survival, proliferation, migration, differentiation, and synapse formation and plasticity (By similarity). Receptor for BDNF/brain-derived neurotrophic factor and NTF4/neurotrophin-4. Alternatively can also bind NTF3/neurotrophin-3 which is less efficient in activating the receptor but regulates neuron survival through NTRK2 (PubMed:75
   3433..3456    -  protein_bind   attB2: mutant version of attB; recombination site for the Gateway® BP reaction BP Clonase™
   3494..3793    +  CDS            TEV protease (fragment): tobacco etch virus protease (Kapust et al., 2001)
   3806..3862    +  CDS            3xHA (fragment): three tandem HA epitope tags
   3916..4140    +  polyA_signal   bGH poly(A) signal: bovine growth hormone polyadenylation signal
   4144..4165    +  promoter       SV40 promoter (fragment): SV40 enhancer and early promoter
   4186..4614    +  rep_origin     f1 ori (sequence partly withheld): f1 bacteriophage origin of replication; arrow indicates direction of (+) strand synthesis
   4628..4957    +  promoter       SV40 promoter: SV40 enhancer and early promoter
   5005..5052    +  promoter       EM7 promoter: synthetic bacterial promoter&nbsp
   5071..5445    +  CDS            BleoR: antibiotic-binding protein; Sh ble from Streptoalloteichus hindustanus; confers resistance to bleomycin, phleomycin, and Zeocin™
   5455..5580    +  CDS            ble (fragment): BLE_KLEPN - Experimental evidence at protein level: Swiss-Prot protein existence level 1. Binding protein with a strong affinity to the bleomycin family of antibiotics. Binds to CL990; an antimitotic-antibiotic compound. From Klebsiella pneumoniae.
   5575..5696    +  polyA_signal   SV40 poly(A) signal: SV40 polyadenylation signal
   5769..5785    -  protein_bind   lac operator: The lac repressor binds to the lac operator to inhibit transcription in E. coli. This inhibition can be relieved by adding lactose or isopropyl-β-D-thiogalactopyranoside (IPTG). lac repressor encoded by lacI
   5793..5823    -  promoter       lac promoter: promoter for the E. coli lac operon
   5838..5859    -  protein_bind   CAP binding site: CAP binding activates transcription in the presence of cAMP. E. coli catabolite activator protein
   5872..5964    -  CDS            lacI (fragment): lac repressor; lacI; The lac repressor binds to the lac operator to inhibit transcription in E. coli. This inhibition can be relieved by adding lactose or isopropyl-β-D-thiogalactopyranoside (IPTG).
   6147..6735    -  rep_origin     ori: high-copy-number ColE1/pMB1/pBR322/pUC origin of replication
   6906..7766    -  CDS            AmpR: β-lactamase; bla; confers resistance to ampicillin, carbenicillin, and related antibiotics
   7767..7871    -  promoter       AmpR promoter: bla
>Addgene plasmid #223313 | pcDNA3.1_Zeo_NTRK2-CTEV-2HA | addgene full sequence | sequence record 449405 | Addgene NGS Result
GACGGATCGGGAGATCTCCCGATCCCCTATGGTGCACTCTCAGTACAATCTGCTCTGATGCCGCATAGTT
AAGCCAGTATCTGCTCCCTGCTTGTGTGTTGGAGGTCGCTGAGTAGTGCGCGAGCAAAATTTAAGCTACA
ACAAGGCAAGGCTTGACCGACAATTGCATGAAGAATCTGCTTAGGGTTAGGCGTTTTGCGCTGCTTCGCG
ATGTACGGGCCAGATATACGCGTTGACATTGATTATTGACTAGTTATTAATAGTAATCAATTACGGGGTC
ATTAGTTCATAGCCCATATATGGAGTTCCGCGTTACATAACTTACGGTAAATGGCCCGCCTGGCTGACCG
CCCAACGACCCCCGCCCATTGACGTCAATAATGACGTATGTTCCCATAGTAACGCCAATAGGGACTTTCC
ATTGACGTCAATGGGTGGAGTATTTACGGTAAACTGCCCACTTGGCAGTACATCAAGTGTATCATATGCC
AAGTACGCCCCCTATTGACGTCAATGACGGTAAATGGCCCGCCTGGCATTATGCCCAGTACATGACCTTA
TGGGACTTTCCTACTTGGCAGTACATCTACGTATTAGTCATCGCTATTACCATGGTGATGCGGTTTTGGC
AGTACATCAATGGGCGTGGATAGCGGTTTGACTCACGGGGATTTCCAAGTCTCCACCCCATTGACGTCAA
TGGGAGTTTGTTTTGGCACCAAAATCAACGGGACTTTCCAAAATGTCGTAACAACTCCGCCCCATTGACG
CAAATGGGCGGTAGGCGTGTACGGTGGGAGGTCTATATAAGCAGAGCTCTCTGGCTAACTAGAGAACCCA
CTGCTTACTGGCTTATCGAAATTAATACGACTCACTATAGGGAGACCCAAGCTGGCTAGCGTTTAAACGG
GCCCTCTAGACTCGAGCGGCCGCGATATCAACAAGTTTGTACAAAAAAGTTGGCACCATGTCGTCCTGGA
TAAGGTGGCATGGACCCGCCATGGCGCGGCTCTGGGGCTTCTGCTGGCTGGTTGTGGGCTTCTGGAGGGC
CGCTTTCGCCTGTCCCACGTCCTGCAAATGCAGTGCCTCTCGGATCTGGTGCAGCGACCCTTCTCCTGGC
ATCGTGGCATTTCCGAGATTGGAGCCTAACAGTGTAGATCCTGAGAACATCACCGAAATTTTCATCGCAA
ACCAGAAAAGGTTAGAAATCATCAACGAAGATGATGTTGAAGCTTATGTGGGACTGAGAAATCTGACAAT
TGTGGATTCTGGATTAAAATTTGTGGCTCATAAAGCATTTCTGAAAAACAGCAACCTGCAGCACATCAAT
TTTACCCGAAACAAACTGACGAGTTTGTCTAGGAAACATTTCCGTCACCTTGACTTGTCTGAACTGATCC
TGGTGGGCAATCCATTTACATGCTCCTGTGACATTATGTGGATCAAGACTCTCCAAGAGGCTAAATCCAG
TCCAGACACTCAGGATTTGTACTGCCTGAATGAAAGCAGCAAGAATATTCCCCTGGCAAACCTGCAGATA
CCCAATTGTGGTTTGCCATCTGCAAATCTGGCCGCACCTAACCTCACTGTGGAGGAAGGAAAGTCTATCA
CATTATCCTGTAGTGTGGCAGGTGATCCGGTTCCTAATATGTATTGGGATGTTGGTAACCTGGTTTCCAA
ACATATGAATGAAACAAGCCACACACAGGGCTCCTTAAGGATAACTAACATTTCATCCGATGACAGTGGG
AAGCAGATCTCTTGTGTGGCGGAAAATCTTGTAGGAGAAGATCAAGATTCTGTCAACCTCACTGTGCATT
TTGCACCAACTATCACATTTCTCGAATCTCCAACCTCAGACCACCACTGGTGCATTCCATTCACTGTGAA
AGGCAACCCCAAACCAGCGCTTCAGTGGTTCTATAACGGGGCAATATTGAATGAGTCCAAATACATCTGT
ACTAAAATACATGTTACCAATCACACGGAGTACCACGGCTGCCTCCAGCTGGATAATCCCACTCACATGA
ACAATGGGGACTACACTCTAATAGCCAAGAATGAGTATGGGAAGGATGAGAAACAGATTTCTGCTCACTT
CATGGGCTGGCCTGGAATTGACGATGGTGCAAACCCAAATTATCCTGATGTAATTTATGAAGATTATGGA
ACTGCAGCGAATGACATCGGGGACACCACGAACAGAAGTAATGAAATCCCTTCCACAGACGTCACTGATA
AAACCGGTCGGGAACATCTCTCGGTCTATGCTGTGGTGGTGATTGCGTCTGTGGTGGGATTTTGCCTTTT
GGTAATGCTGTTTCTGCTTAAGTTGGCAAGACACTCCAAGTTTGGCATGAAAGGCCCAGCCTCCGTTATC
AGCAATGATGATGACTCTGCCAGCCCACTCCATCACATCTCCAATGGGAGTAACACTCCATCTTCTTCGG
AAGGTGGCCCAGATGCTGTCATTATTGGAATGACCAAGATCCCTGTCATTGAAAATCCCCAGTACTTTGG
CATCACCAACAGTCAGCTCAAGCCAGACACATTTGTTCAGCACATCAAGCGACATAACATTGTTCTGAAA
AGGGAGCTAGGCGAAGGAGCCTTTGGAAAAGTGTTCCTAGCTGAATGCTATAACCTCTGTCCTGAGCAGG
ACAAGATCTTGGTGGCAGTGAAGACCCTGAAGGATGCCAGTGACAATGCACGCAAGGACTTCCACCGTGA
GGCCGAGCTCCTGACCAACCTCCAGCATGAGCACATCGTCAAGTTCTATGGCGTCTGCGTGGAGGGCGAC
CCCCTCATCATGGTCTTTGAGTACATGAAGCATGGGGACCTCAACAAGTTCCTCAGGGCACACGGCCCTG
ATGCCGTGCTGATGGCTGAGGGCAACCCGCCCACGGAACTGACGCAGTCGCAGATGCTGCATATAGCCCA
GCAGATCGCCGCGGGCATGGTCTACCTGGCGTCCCAGCACTTCGTGCACCGCGATTTGGCCACCAGGAAC
TGCCTGGTCGGGGAGAACTTGCTGGTGAAAATCGGGGACTTTGGGATGTCCCGGGACGTGTACAGCACTG
ACTACTACAGGGTCGGTGGCCACACAATGCTGCCCATTCGCTGGATGCCTCCAGAGAGCATCATGTACAG
GAAATTCACGACGGAAAGCGACGTCTGGAGCCTGGGGGTCGTGTTGTGGGAGATTTTCACCTATGGCAAA
CAGCCCTGGTACCAGCTGTCAAACAATGAGGTGATAGAGTGTATCACTCAGGGCCGAGTCCTGCAGCGAC
CCCGCACGTGCCCCCAGGAGGTGTATGAGCTGATGCTGGGGTGCTGGCAGCGAGAGCCCCACATGAGGAA
GAACATCAAGGGCATCCATACCCTCCTTCAGAACTTGGCCAAGGCATCTCCGGTCTACCTGGACATTCTA
GGCCCAACTTTCTTGTACAAAGTGGTTGATATCGGAGGTGGAGGTAGCGGAGGTGGAGGTAGCAAGAGCA
TGTCTAGCATGGTGTCAGACACTAGCTGCACATTCCCTTCATCTGATGGTATATTCTGGAAGCATTGGAT
TCAAACCAAGGATGGGCAGTGTGGCAGTCCATTAGTATCAACTAGAGATGGGTTCATTGTTGGTATACAC
TCAGCATCGAATTTCACCAACACAAACAATTATTTCACAAGCGTGCCGAAAAACTTCATGGAATTGTTGA
CAAATCAGGAGGCGCAGCAGTGGGTTAGTGGTTGGCGATTAAACGCTGACTCAGTATTGTGGGGGGGCCA
TAAAGTTTTCATGCCCAAACCTGGCTACCCATACGATGTTCCTGACTATGCGGGCTATCCCTATGACGTC
CCGGACTATGCATGAGGATCCGAGCTCGGTACCAAGCTTAAGTTTAAACCGCTGATCAGCCTCGACTGTG
CCTTCTAGTTGCCAGCCATCTGTTGTTTGCCCCTCCCCCGTGCCTTCCTTGACCCTGGAAGGTGCCACTC
CCACTGTCCTTTCCTAATAAAATGAGGAAATTGCATCGCATTGTCTGAGTAGGTGTCATTCTATTCTGGG
GGGTGGGGTGGGGCAGGACAGCAAGGGGGAGGATTGGGAAGACAATAGCAGGCATGCTGGGGATGCGGTG
GGCTCTATGGCTTCTGAGGCGGAAAGAACCAGCTGGGGCTCTAGGGGGTATCCCC
[124 nt withheld, positions 4186-4309]
C
[91 nt withheld, positions 4311-4401]
A
[49 nt withheld, positions 4403-4451]
CCTTTGACGTTGGAGTCCACGTTCTTT
[37 nt withheld, positions 4479-4515]
ACCCTATCTCGGTCTATTCTTTTGATTTATAAGGGATTTTGCCGATTTCGGCCTATTGGTTAAAAAATGA
GCTGATTTAACAAAAATTTAACGCGAATTAATTCTGTGGAATGTGTGTCAGTTAGGGTGTGGAAAGTCCC
CAGGCTCCCCAGCAGGCAGAAGTATGCAAAGCATGCATCTCAATTAGTCAGCAACCAGGTGTGGAAAGTC
CCCAGGCTCCCCAGCAGGCAGAAGTATGCAAAGCATGCATCTCAATTAGTCAGCAACCATAGTCCCGCCC
CTAACTCCGCCCATCCCGCCCCTAACTCCGCCCAGTTCCGCCCATTCTCCGCCCCATGGCTGACTAATTT
TTTTTATTTATGCAGAGGCCGAGGCCGCCTCTGCCTCTGAGCTATTCCAGAAGTAGTGAGGAGGCTTTTT
TGGAGGCCTAGGCTTTTGCAAAAAGCTCCCGGGAGCTTGTATATCCATTTTCGGATCTGATCAGCACGTG
TTGACAATTAATCATCGGCATAGTATATCGGCATAGTATAATACGACAAGGTGAGGAACTAAACCATGGC
CAAGTTGACCAGTGCCGTTCCGGTGCTCACCGCGCGCGACGTCGCCGGAGCGGTCGAGTTCTGGACCGAC
CGGCTCGGGTTCTCCCGGGACTTCGTGGAGGACGACTTCGCCGGTGTGGTCCGGGACGACGTGACCCTGT
TCATCAGCGCGGTCCAGGACCAGGTGGTGCCGGACAACACCCTGGCCTGGGTGTGGGTGCGCGGCCTGGA
CGAGCTGTACGCCGAGTGGTCGGAGGTCGTGTCCACGAACTTCCGGGACGCCTCCGGGCCGGCCATGACC
GAGATCGGCGAGCAGCCGTGGGGGCGGGAGTTCGCCCTGCGCGACCCGGCCGGCAACTGCGTGCACTTCG
TGGCCGAGGAGCAGGACTGACACGTGCTACGAGATTTCGATTCCACCGCCGCCTTCTATGAAAGGTTGGG
CTTCGGAATCGTTTTCCGGGACGCCGGCTGGATGATCCTCCAGCGCGGGGATCTCATGCTGGAGTTCTTC
GCCCACCCCAACTTGTTTATTGCAGCTTATAATGGTTACAAATAAAGCAATAGCATCACAAATTTCACAA
ATAAAGCATTTTTTTCACTGCATTCTAGTTGTGGTTTGTCCAAACTCATCAATGTATCTTATCATGTCTG
TATACCGTCGACCTCTAGCTAGAGCTTGGCGTAATCATGGTCATAGCTGTTTCCTGTGTGAAATTGTTAT
CCGCTCACAATTCCACACAACATACGAGCCGGAAGCATAAAGTGTAAAGCCTGGGGTGCCTAATGAGTGA
GCTAACTCACATTAATTGCGTTGCGCTCACTGCCCGCTTTCCAGTCGGGAAACCTGTCGTGCCAGCTGCA
TTAATGAATCGGCCAACGCGCGGGGAGAGGCGGTTTGCGTATTGGGCGCTCTTCCGCTTCCTCGCTCACT
GACTCGCTGCGCTCGGTCGTTCGGCTGCGGCGAGCGGTATCAGCTCACTCAAAGGCGGTAATACGGTTAT
CCACAGAATCAGGGGATAACGCAGGAAAGAACATGTGAGCAAAAGGCCAGCAAAAGGCCAGGAACCGTAA
AAAGGCCGCGTTGCTGGCGTTTTTCCATAGGCTCCGCCCCCCTGACGAGCATCACAAAAATCGACGCTCA
AGTCAGAGGTGGCGAAACCCGACAGGACTATAAAGATACCAGGCGTTTCCCCCTGGAAGCTCCCTCGTGC
GCTCTCCTGTTCCGACCCTGCCGCTTACCGGATACCTGTCCGCCTTTCTCCCTTCGGGAAGCGTGGCGCT
TTCTCATAGCTCACGCTGTAGGTATCTCAGTTCGGTGTAGGTCGTTCGCTCCAAGCTGGGCTGTGTGCAC
GAACCCCCCGTTCAGCCCGACCGCTGCGCCTTATCCGGTAACTATCGTCTTGAGTCCAACCCGGTAAGAC
ACGACTTATCGCCACTGGCAGCAGCCACTGGTAACAGGATTAGCAGAGCGAGGTATGTAGGCGGTGCTAC
AGAGTTCTTGAAGTGGTGGCCTAACTACGGCTACACTAGAAGAACAGTATTTGGTATCTGCGCTCTGCTG
AAGCCAGTTACCTTCGGAAAAAGAGTTGGTAGCTCTTGATCCGGCAAACAAACCACCGCTGGTAGCGGTG
GTTTTTTTGTTTGCAAGCAGCAGATTACGCGCAGAAAAAAAGGATCTCAAGAAGATCCTTTGATCTTTTC
TACGGGGTCTGACGCTCAGTGGAACGAAAACTCACGTTAAGGGATTTTGGTCATGAGATTATCAAAAAGG
ATCTTCACCTAGATCCTTTTAAATTAAAAATGAAGTTTTAAATCAATCTAAAGTATATATGAGTAAACTT
GGTCTGACAGTTACCAATGCTTAATCAGTGAGGCACCTATCTCAGCGATCTGTCTATTTCGTTCATCCAT
AGTTGCCTGACTCCCCGTCGTGTAGATAACTACGATACGGGAGGGCTTACCATCTGGCCCCAGTGCTGCA
ATGATACCGCGAGACCCACGCTCACCGGCTCCAGATTTATCAGCAATAAACCAGCCAGCCGGAAGGGCCG
AGCGCAGAAGTGGTCCTGCAACTTTATCCGCCTCCATCCAGTCTATTAATTGTTGCCGGGAAGCTAGAGT
AAGTAGTTCGCCAGTTAATAGTTTGCGCAACGTTGTTGCCATTGCTACAGGCATCGTGGTGTCACGCTCG
TCGTTTGGTATGGCTTCATTCAGCTCCGGTTCCCAACGATCAAGGCGAGTTACATGATCCCCCATGTTGT
GCAAAAAAGCGGTTAGCTCCTTCGGTCCTCCGATCGTTGTCAGAAGTAAGTTGGCCGCAGTGTTATCACT
CATGGTTATGGCAGCACTGCATAATTCTCTTACTGTCATGCCATCCGTAAGATGCTTTTCTGTGACTGGT
GAGTACTCAACCAAGTCATTCTGAGAATAGTGTATGCGGCGACCGAGTTGCTCTTGCCCGGCGTCAATAC
GGGATAATACCGCGCCACATAGCAGAACTTTAAAAGTGCTCATCATTGGAAAACGTTCTTCGGGGCGAAA
ACTCTCAAGGATCTTACCGCTGTTGAGATCCAGTTCGATGTAACCCACTCGTGCACCCAACTGATCTTCA
GCATCTTTTACTTTCACCAGCGTTTCTGGGTGAGCAAAAACAGGAAGGCAAAATGCCGCAAAAAAGGGAA
TAAGGGCGACACGGAAATGTTGAATACTCATACTCTTCCTTTTTCAATATTATTGAAGCATTTATCAGGG
TTATTGTCTCATGAGCGGATACATATTTGAATGTATTTAGAAAAATAAACAAATAGGGGTTCCGCGCACA
TTTCCCCGAAAAGTGCCACCTGACGTC
